>Addgene plasmid #198636 | pARSCL504 | addgene full sequence | sequence record 397075 | Addgene NGS Result
ACAACAATTACCAACAACAACAAACAACAAACAACATTACAATTACTATTTACAATTACAATGGATCATG
CGACCCTCGCCATGATCCTCGCGATCTGGTTCATCAGCTTCCACTTCATCAAGCTGCTGTTCTCCCAGCA
GACCACCAAGCTGCTTCCGCCAGGACCAAAGCCGCTTCCGATCATCGGCAACATCCTTGAGGTGGGCAAG
AAGCCGCATCGGTCCTTCGCCAACCTCGCCAAGATTCACGGCCCACTCATTTCCCTCAGACTCGGCTCTG
TGACCACCATCGTTGTGTCCTCTGCCGACGTGGCCAAAGAGATGTTCCTCAAGAAGGATCACCCGCTCTC
CAACCGCACGATCCCGAATAGTGTTACAGCCGGCGACCACCACAAGCTCACCATGTCTTGGCTCCCGGTG
TCTCCGAAGTGGCGCAACTTCCGCAAGATTACCGCCGTGCATCTGCTCTCCCCACAGAGACTCGATGCCT
GCCAGACATTCAGGCACGCCAAGGTGCAGCAGCTCTACGAGTACGTTCAAGAGTGCGCCCAGAAAGGCCA
GGCCGTGGATATTGGCAAGGCCGCCTTTACGACCAGCCTCAACCTCCTCAGCAAGCTGTTCTTCAGCGTC
GAGCTGGCGCACCACAAGTCCCATACCAGCCAAGAGTTCAAAGAGCTGATCTGGAACATCATGGAAGATA
TAGGCAAGCCGAACTACGCCGACTACTTCCCGATTCTCGGCTGCGTTGACCCATCTGGCATTAGAAGAAG
GCTCGCCTGCTCCTTCGACAAGCTGATCGCCGTGTTCCAGGGCATCATCTGCGAGAGACTCGCCCCAGAT
TCCTCCACCACAACTACCACCACCACCGACGACGTGCTCGATGTGCTCCTCCAGCTGTTCAAGCAGAACG
AGCTGACGATGGGCGAGATCAACCACCTCCTCGTGGACATCTTCGACGCCGGCACCGATACCACATCCTC
CACATTCGAGTGGGTGATGACCGAGCTGATCCGCAATCCAGAGATGATGGAAAAGGCCCAAGAGGAAATC
AAGCAGGTCCTCGGCAAGGACAAGCAGATCCAAGAGTCCGACATCATCAACCTGCCGTACCTCCAGGCGA
TCATCAAAGAGACACTCCGCCTCCATCCGCCGACCGTGTTCTTGCTCCCAAGAAAGGCCGACACCGATGT
CGAGCTGTACGGCTACATCGTGCCGAAGGATGCCCAGATCCTCGTGAACCTCTGGGCCATTGGCAGGGAC
CCAAACGCCTGGCAGAACGCCGATATTTTCAGCCCAGAGCGCTTCATCGGCTGCGAGATCGATGTTAAGG
GCCGCGATTTCGGCCTCCTTCCATTTGGCGCTGGCCGCAGAATTTGCCCAGGCATGAATCTCGCCATCAG
GATGCTCACCCTCATGCTCGCCACACTCCTCCAGTTCTTCAACTGGAAGCTCGAAGGCGACATCTCCCCG
AAGGACCTCGACATGGACGAGAAGTTCGGCATTGCGCTCCAAAAGACCAAGCCGCTCAAGCTCATCCCGA
TTCCGCGCTACGGTAGCGGAGCTACCAATTTTAGCCTCCTTAAGCAGGCTGGTGATGTAGAAGAGAACCC
CGGGCCTATGAAGATGATGAACGGCGAGGACGCCAACGACCAGATGATCAAAGAGTCCTTCTTCATCACC
CACGGCAACCCGATCCTCACCGTCGAGGATACACATCCGCTCAGGCCGTTCTTCGAGACATGGCGCGAGA
AGATTTTCTCCAAGAAGCCGAAGGCCATCCTCATCATCTCCGGCCACTGGGAGACAGTGAAGCCAACCGT
GAACGCCGTGCACATCAACGACACCATCCACGACTTCGACGACTACCCAGCCGCCATGTACCAGTTCAAG
TACCCAGCTCCAGGCGAGCCAGAGCTTGCGAGAAAGGTGGAAGAGATCCTCAAGAAGTCCGGGTTCGAGA
CAGCCGAGACAGACCAAAAGAGGGGCCTTGATCACGGCGCCTGGGTTCCACTCATGCTCATGTATCCAGA
GGCGGACATCCCGGTGTGCCAGCTCTCAGTTCAGCCACATCTCGACGGCACCTACCACTACAATCTCGGC
AGAGCCCTCGCGCCGCTCAAGAATGATGGCGTGCTCATTATTGGCTCCGGCAGCGCCACACATCCACTCG
ATGAGACACCGCACTACTTCGATGGTGTTGCCCCTTGGGCCGCTGCCTTCGATTCTTGGCTTAGGAAGGC
CCTCATCAACGGCCGCTTCGAGGAAGTGAACATCTACGAGAGCAAGGCCCCGAACTGGAAGCTCGCCCAT
CCATTTCCAGAGCACTTCTACCCGCTCCACGTTGTGCTCGGCGCTGCTGGTGAAAAGTGGAAGGCCGAGC
TGATCCACTCCTCCTGGGATCATGGCACACTTTGCCACGGCTCCTACAAGTTCACCTCCGCCGGATCCGG
AGCAACCAACTTTAGCCTGCTCAAGCAAGCAGGAGATGTTGAGGAAAATCCTGGCCCCATGACCGCCATC
AAGATGAACACCAACGGCGAGGGCGAGACACAGCACATCCTCATGATCCCGTTCATGGCGCAGGGCCACC
TCAGGCCATTTCTCGAACTCGCCATGTTCCTCTACAAGCGCTCCCACGTGATCATCACCCTGCTCACAAC
TCCGCTCAATGCCGGCTTCCTCAGGCACCTCCTTCACCACCATTCCTACTCCTCCAGCGGCATCAGGATC
GTCGAGCTGCCATTCAACTCCACCAACCACGGACTCCCACCGGGCATCGAGAACACCGATAAGCTCACAC
TCCCGCTCGTGGTGTCCCTCTTCCATTCCACCATCAGCCTCGATCCGCACCTCCGCGATTACATCTCCAG
GCATTTCAGCCCAGCCAGGCCACCACTCTGCGTGATCCATGATGTGTTCCTCGGCTGGGTTGACCAGGTG
GCCAAGGATGTGGGCTCTACAGGCGTGGTGTTCACAACAGGCGGCGCTTATGGCACATCCGCCTACGTGT
CCATCTGGAACGATCTCCCGCACCAGAACTACTCCGACGACCAAGAGTTCCCGCTGCCAGGCTTCCCAGA
GAACCATAAGTTCCGCAGGTCCCAGCTCCATCGGTTCCTCAGATATGCCGACGGCTCCGACGATTGGTCC
AAGTATTTCCAGCCGCAGCTCCGCCAGTCCATGAAGTCTTTTGGCTGGCTCTGCAACTCCGTGGAAGAGA
TCGAGACACTCGGCTTCTCCATCCTCCGCAACTACACCAAGCTGCCGATCTGGGGCATCGGCCCACTTAT
TGCTTCCCCAGTGCAGCACTCCTCCTCCGACAACAATTCAACAGGCGCCGAGTTCGTGCAGTGGCTCAGC
CTCAAAGAGCCGGACTCCGTCCTCTACATCTCCTTCGGCTCCCAGAACACGATCAGCCCGACGCAGATGA
TGGAACTCGCTGCTGGCCTTGAGTCCTCCGAGAAGCCATTCCTCTGGGTGATCAGAGCCCCGTTCGGCTT
CGACATCAACGAAGAGATGCGCCCAGAGTGGCTGCCAGAGGGCTTTGAGGAACGCATGAAGGTGAAGAAA
CAGGGCAAGCTCGTGTACAAGCTCGGCCCGCAGCTTGAGATCCTCAACCATGAATCCATCGGCGGCTTTC
TCACCCACTGCGGATGGAACAGCATCCTTGAGTCTCTTCGCGAGGGCGTTCCGATGCTTGGATGGCCACT
TGCTGCCGAGCAGGCCTACAACCTCAAGTACCTCGAAGATGAGATGGGCGTCGCGGTTGAGCTTGCTAGA
GGCCTCGAAGGCGAGATCTCCAAAGAGAAGGTCAAGCGCATCGTCGAGATGATCCTTGAGCGCAACGAGG
GCTCCAAAGGCTGGGAGATGAAGAATCGCGCCGTGGAAATGGGCAAAAAGCTCAAGGACGCCGTGAACGA
GGAAAAAGAGCTGAAGGGCTCCTCCGTGAAGGCGATCGACGATTTCCTCGACGCCGTCATGCAGGCCAAA
CTTGAGCCAAGCCTCCAGTGATAGTGAGCTTCTCTAGCTAGAGTCGATCGACAAGCTCGAGTTTCTCCAT
AATAATGTGTGAGTAGTTCCCAGATAAGGGAATTAGGGTTCCTATAGGGTTTCGCTCATGTGTTGAGCAT
ATAAGAAACCCTTAGTATGTATTTGTATTTGTAAAATACTTCTATCAATAAAATTTCTAATTCCTAAAAC
CAAAATCCAGTACTAAAATCCAGATCGCTGAGCTCAGTGTGGCACTGGCCGTCGTTTTACAACGTCGTGA
CTGGGAAAACCCTGGCGTTACCCAACTTAATCGCCTTGCAGCACATCCCCCTTTCGCCAGCTGGCGTAAT
AGCGAAGAGGCCCGCACCGATCGCCCTTCCCAACAGTTGCGCAGCCTGAATGGCGAATGCTAGAGCAGCT
TGAGCTTGGATCAGATTGTCGTTTCCCGCCTTCAGTTTAAACTATCAGTGTTTGACAGGATATATTGGCG
GGTAAACCTAAGAGAAAAGAGCGTTTATTAGAATAATCGGATATTTAAAAGGGCGTGAAAAGGTTTATCC
GTTCGTCCATTTGTATGTGCATGCCAACCACAGGGTTCCCCTCGGGATCAAAGTACTTTGATCCAACCCC
TCCGCTGCTATAGTGCAGTCGGCTTCTGACGTTCAGTGCAGCCGTCTTCTGAAAACGACATGTCGCACAA
GTCCTAAGTTACGCGACAGGCTGCCGCCCTGCCCTTTTCCTGGCGTTTTCTTGTCGCGTGTTTTAGTCGC
ATAAAGTAGAATACTTGCGACTAGAACCGGAGACATTACGCCATGAACAAGAGCGCCGCCGCTGGCCTGC
TGGGCTATGCCCGCGTCAGCACCGACGACCAGGACTTGACCAACCAACGGGCCGAACTGCACGCGGCCGG
CTGCACCAAGCTGTTTTCCGAGAAGATCACCGGCACCAGGCGCGACCGCCCGGAGCTGGCCAGGATGCTT
GACCACCTACGCCCTGGCGACGTTGTGACAGTGACCAGGCTAGACCGCCTGGCCCGCAGCACCCGCGACC
TACTGGACATTGCCGAGCGCATCCAGGAGGCCGGCGCGGGCCTGCGTAGCCTGGCAGAGCCGTGGGCCGA
CACCACCACGCCGGCCGGCCGCATGGTGTTGACCGTGTTCGCCGGCATTGCCGAGTTCGAGCGTTCCCTA
ATCATCGACCGCACCCGGAGCGGGCGCGAGGCCGCCAAGGCCCGAGGCGTGAAGTTTGGCCCCCGCCCTA
CCCTCACCCCGGCACAGATCGCGCACGCCCGCGAGCTGATCGACCAGGAAGGCCGCACCGTGAAAGAGGC
GGCTGCACTGCTTGGCGTGCATCGCTCGACCCTGTACCGCGCACTTGAGCGCAGCGAGGAAGTGACGCCC
ACCGAGGCCAGGCGGCGCGGTGCCTTCCGTGAGGACGCATTGACCGAGGCCGACGCCCTGGCGGCCGCCG
AGAATGAACGCCAAGAGGAACAAGCATGAAACCGCACCAGGACGGCCAGGACGAACCGTTTTTCATTACC
GAAGAGATCGAGGCGGAGATGATCGCGGCCGGGTACGTGTTCGAGCCGCCCGCGCACGTCTCAACCGTGC
GGCTGCATGAAATCCTGGCCGGTTTGTCTGATGCCAAGCTGGCGGCCTGGCCGGCCAGCTTGGCCGCTGA
AGAAACCGAGCGCCGCCGTCTAAAAAGGTGATGTGTATTTGAGTAAAACAGCTTGCGTCATGCGGTCGCT
GCGTATATGATGCGATGAGTAAATAAACAAATACGCAAGGGGAACGCATGAAGGTTATCGCTGTACTTAA
CCAGAAAGGCGGGTCAGGCAAGACGACCATCGCAACCCATCTAGCCCGCGCCCTGCAACTCGCCGGGGCC
GATGTTCTGTTAGTCGATTCCGATCCCCAGGGCAGTGCCCGCGATTGGGCGGCCGTGCGGGAAGATCAAC
CGCTAACCGTTGTCGGCATCGACCGCCCGACGATTGACCGCGACGTGAAGGCCATCGGCCGGCGCGACTT
CGTAGTGATCGACGGAGCGCCCCAGGCGGCGGACTTGGCTGTGTCCGCGATCAAGGCAGCCGACTTCGTG
CTGATTCCGGTGCAGCCAAGCCCTTACGACATATGGGCCACCGCCGACCTGGTGGAGCTGGTTAAGCAGC
GCATTGAGGTCACGGATGGAAGGCTACAAGCGGCCTTTGTCGTGTCGCGGGCGATCAAAGGCACGCGCAT
CGGCGGTGAGGTTGCCGAGGCGCTGGCCGGGTACGAGCTGCCCATTCTTGAGTCCCGTATCACGCAGCGC
GTGAGCTACCCAGGCACTGCCGCCGCCGGCACAACCGTTCTTGAATCAGAACCCGAGGGCGACGCTGCCC
GCGAGGTCCAGGCGCTGGCCGCTGAAATTAAATCAAAACTCATTTGAGTTAATGAGGTAAAGAGAAAATG
AGCAAAAGCACAAACACGCTAAGTGCCGGCCGTCCGAGCGCACGCAGCAGCAAGGCTGCAACGTTGGCCA
GCCTGGCAGACACGCCAGCCATGAAGCGGGTCAACTTTCAGTTGCCGGCGGAGGATCACACCAAGCTGAA
GATGTACGCGGTACGCCAAGGCAAGACCATTACCGAGCTGCTATCTGAATACATCGCGCAGCTACCAGAG
TAAATGAGCAAATGAATAAATGAGTAGATGAATTTTAGCGGCTAAAGGAGGCGGCATGGAAAATCAAGAA
CAACCAGGCACCGACGCCGTGGAATGCCCCATGTGTGGAGGAACGGGCGGTTGGCCAGGCGTAAGCGGCT
GGGTTGCCTGCCGGCCCTGCAATGGCACTGGAACCCCCAAGCCCGAGGAATCGGCGTGAGCGGTCGCAAA
CCATCCGGCCCGGTACAAATCGGCGCGGCGCTGGGTGATGACCTGGTGGAGAAGTTGAAGGCCGCGCAGG
CCGCCCAGCGGCAACGCATCGAGGCAGAAGCACGCCCCGGTGAATCGTGGCAAGCGGCCGCTGATCGAAT
CCGCAAAGAATCCCGGCAACCGCCGGCAGCCGGTGCGCCGTCGATTAGGAAGCCGCCCAAGGGCGACGAG
CAACCAGATTTTTTCGTTCCGATGCTCTATGACGTGGGCACCCGCGATAGTCGCAGCATCATGGACGTGG
CCGTTTTCCGTCTGTCGAAGCGTGACCGACGAGCTGGCGAGGTGATCCGCTACGAGCTTCCAGACGGGCA
CGTAGAGGTTTCCGCAGGGCCGGCCGGCATGGCCAGTGTGTGGGATTACGACCTGGTACTGATGGCGGTT
TCCCATCTAACCGAATCCATGAACCGATACCGGGAAGGGAAGGGAGACAAGCCCGGCCGCGTGTTCCGTC
CACACGTTGCGGACGTACTCAAGTTCTGCCGGCGAGCCGATGGCGGAAAGCAGAAAGACGACCTGGTAGA
AACCTGCATTCGGTTAAACACCACGCACGTTGCCATGCAGCGTACGAAGAAGGCCAAGAACGGCCGCCTG
GTGACGGTATCCGAGGGTGAAGCCTTGATTAGCCGCTACAAGATCGTAAAGAGCGAAACCGGGCGGCCGG
AGTACATCGAGATCGAGCTAGCTGATTGGATGTACCGCGAGATCACAGAAGGCAAGAACCCGGACGTGCT
GACGGTTCACCCCGATTACTTTTTGATCGATCCCGGCATCGGCCGTTTTCTCTACCGCCTGGCACGCCGC
GCCGCAGGCAAGGCAGAAGCCAGATGGTTGTTCAAGACGATCTACGAACGCAGTGGCAGCGCCGGAGAGT
TCAAGAAGTTCTGTTTCACCGTGCGCAAGCTGATCGGGTCAAATGACCTGCCGGAGTACGATTTGAAGGA
GGAGGCGGGGCAGGCTGGCCCGATCCTAGTCATGCGCTACCGCAACCTGATCGAGGGCGAAGCATCCGCC
GGTTCCTAATGTACGGAGCAGATGCTAGGGCAAATTGCCCTAGCAGGGGAAAAAGGTCGAAAAGGTCTCT
TTCCTGTGGATAGCACGTACATTGGGAACCCAAAGCCGTACATTGGGAACCGGAACCCGTACATTGGGAA
CCCAAAGCCGTACATTGGGAACCGGTCACACATGTAAGTGACTGATATAAAAGAGAAAAAAGGCGATTTT
TCCGCCTAAAACTCTTTAAAACTTATTAAAACTCTTAAAACCCGCCTGGCCTGTGCATAACTGTCTGGCC
AGCGCACAGCCGAAGAGCTGCAAAAAGCGCCTACCCTTCGGTCGCTGCGCTCCCTACGCCCCGCCGCTTC
GCGTCGGCCTATCGCGGCCGCTGGCCGCTCAAAAATGGCTGGCCTACGGCCAGGCAATCTACCAGGGCGC
GGACAAGCCGCGCCGTCGCCACTCGACCGCCGGCGCCCACATCAAGGCACCCTGCCTCGCGCGTTTCGGT
GATGACGGTGAAAACCTCTGACACATGCAGCTCCCGGAGACGGTCACAGCTTGTCTGTAAGCGGATGCCG
GGAGCAGACAAGCCCGTCAGGGCGCGTCAGCGGGTGTTGGCGGGTGTCGGGGCGCAGCCATGACCCAGTC
ACGTAGCGATAGCGGAGTGTATACTGGCTTAACTATGCGGCATCAGAGCAGATTGTACTGAGAGTGCACC
ATATGCGGTGTGAAATACCGCACAGATGCGTAAGGAGAAAATACCGCATCAGGCGCTCTTCCGCTTCCTC
GCTCACTGACTCGCTGCGCTCGGTCGTTCGGCTGCGGCGAGCGGTATCAGCTCACTCAAAGGCGGTAATA
CGGTTATCCACAGAATCAGGGGATAACGCAGGAAAGAACATGTGAGCAAAAGGCCAGCAAAAGGCCAGGA
ACCGTAAAAAGGCCGCGTTGCTGGCGTTTTTCCATAGGCTCCGCCCCCCTGACGAGCATCACAAAAATCG
ACGCTCAAGTCAGAGGTGGCGAAACCCGACAGGACTATAAAGATACCAGGCGTTTCCCCCTGGAAGCTCC
CTCGTGCGCTCTCCTGTTCCGACCCTGCCGCTTACCGGATACCTGTCCGCCTTTCTCCCTTCGGGAAGCG
TGGCGCTTTCTCATAGCTCACGCTGTAGGTATCTCAGTTCGGTGTAGGTCGTTCGCTCCAAGCTGGGCTG
TGTGCACGAACCCCCCGTTCAGCCCGACCGCTGCGCCTTATCCGGTAACTATCGTCTTGAGTCCAACCCG
GTAAGACACGACTTATCGCCACTGGCAGCAGCCACTGGTAACAGGATTAGCAGAGCGAGGTATGTAGGCG
GTGCTACAGAGTTCTTGAAGTGGTGGCCTAACTACGGCTACACTAGAAGGACAGTATTTGGTATCTGCGC
TCTGCTGAAGCCAGTTACCTTCGGAAAAAGAGTTGGTAGCTCTTGATCCGGCAAACAAACCACCGCTGGT
AGCGGTGGTTTTTTTGTTTGCAAGCAGCAGATTACGCGCAGAAAAAAAGGATCTCAAGAAGATCCTTTGA
TCTTTTCTACGGGGTCTGACGCTCAGTGGAACGAAAACTCACGTTAAGGGATTTTGGTCATGCATTCTAG
GTACTAAAACAATTCATCCAGTAAAATATAATATTTTATTTTCTCCCAATCAGGCTTGATCCCCAGTAAG
TCAAAAAATAGCTCGACATACTGTTCTTCCCCGATATCCTCCCTGATCGACCGGACGCAGAAGGCAATGT
CATACCACTTGTCCGCCCTGCCGCTTCTCCCAAGATCAATAAAGCCACTTACTTTGCCATCTTTCACAAA
GATGTTGCTGTCTCCCAGGTCGCCGTGGGAAAAGACAAGTTCCTCTTCGGGCTTTTCCGTCTTTAAAAAA
TCATACAGCTCGCGCGGATCTTTAAATGGAGTGTCTTCTTCCCAGTTTTCGCAATCCACATCGGCCAGAT
CGTTATTCAGTAAGTAATCCAATTCGGCTAAGCGGCTGTCTAAGCTATTCGTATAGGGACAATCCGATAT
GTCGATGGAGTGAAAGAGCCTGATGCACTCCGCATACAGCTCGATAATCTTTTCAGGGCTTTGTTCATCT
TCATACTCTTCCGAGCAAAGGACGCCATCGGCCTCACTCATGAGCAGATTGCTCCAGCCATCATGCCGTT
CAAAGTGCAGGACCTTTGGAACAGGCAGCTTTCCTTCCAGCCATAGCATCATGTCCTTTTCCCGTTCCAC
ATCATAGGTGGTCCCTTTATACCGGCTGTCCGTCATTTTTAAATATAGGTTTTCATTTTCTCCCACCAGC
TTATATACCTTAGCAGGAGACATTCCTTCCGTATCTTTTACGCAGCGGTATTTTTCGATCAGTTTTTTCA
ATTCCGGTGATATTCTCATTTTAGCCATTTATTATTTCCTTCCTCTTTTCTACAGTATTTAAAGATACCC
CAAGAAGCTAATTATAACAAGACGAACTCCAATTCACTGTTCCTTGCATTCTAAAACCTTAAATACCAGA
AAACAGCTTTTTCAAAGTTGTTTTCAAAGTTGGCGTATAACATAGTATCGACGGAGCCGATTTTGAAACC
GCGGTGATCACAGGCAGCAACGCTCTGTCATCGTTACAATCAACATGCTACCCTCCGCGAGATCATCCGT
GTTTCAAACCCGGCAGCTTAGTTGCCGTTCTTCCGAATAGCATCGGTAACATGAGCAAAGTCTGCCGCCT
TACAACGGCTCTCCCGCTGACGCCGTCCCGGACTGATGGGCTGCCTGTATCGAGTGGTGATTTTGTGCCG
AGCTGCCGGTCGGGGAGCTGTTGGCTGGCTGGTGGCAGGATATATTGTGGTGTAAACAAATTGACGCTTA
GACAACTTAATAACACATTGCGGACGTTTTTAATGTACTGAATTAACGCCGAATTAATTCGGGGGATCTG
GATTTTAGTACTGGATTTTGGTTTTAGGAATTAGAAATTTTATTGATAGAAGTATTTTACAAATACAAAT
ACATACTAAGGGTTTCTTATATGCTCAACACATGAGCGAAACCCTATAGGAACCCTAATTCCCTTATCTG
GGAACTACTCACACATTATTATGGAGAAACTCGAGTCAAATCTCGGTGACGGGCAGGACCGGACGGGGCG
GTACCGGCAGGCTGAAGTCCAGCTGCCAGAAACCCACGTCATGCCAGTTCCCGTGCTTGAAGCCGGCCGC
CCGCAGCATGCCGCGGGGGGCATATCCGAGCGCCTCGTGCATGCGCACGCTCGGGTCGTTGGGCAGCCCG
ATGACAGCGACCACGCTCTTGAAGCCCTGTGCCTCCAGGGACTTCAGCAGATGGGTGTAGAGCGTGGAGC
CCAGTCCCGTCCGCTGGTGGCGGGGGCTGACGTACACGGTCGACTCGGCCGTCCAGTCGTAGGCGTTGCG
TGCCTTCCAGGGGCCCGCGTAGGCGATGCCGGCGACCTCGCCGTCCACCTCGGCGACGAGCCAGGGATAG
CGCTCCCGCAGACGGACGAGGTCGTCCGTCCACTCCTGCGGTTCCTGCGGCTCGGTACGGAAGTTGACCG
TGCTTGTCTCGATGTAGTGGTTGACGATGGTGCAGACCGCCGGCATGTCCGCCTCGGTGGCACGGCGGAT
GTCGGCCGGGCGTCGTTCTGGGCTCATGGTAGACTCGAGAGAGATAGATTTGTAGAGAGAGACTGGTGAT
TTCAGCGTGTCCTCTCCAAATGAAATGAACTTCCTTATATAGAGGAAGGGTCTTGCGAAGGATAGTGGGA
TTGTGCGTCATCCCTTACGTCAGTGGAGATATCACATCAATCCACTTGCTTTGAAGACGTGGTTGGAACG
TCTTCTTTTTCCACGATGCTCCTCGTGGGTGGGGGTCCATCTTTGGGACCACTGTCGGCAGAGGCATCTT
GAACGATAGCCTTTCCTTTATCGCAATGATGGCATTTGTAGGTGCCACCTTCCTTTTCTACTGTCCTTTT
GATGAAGTGACAGATAGCTGGGCAATGGAATCCGAGGAGGTTTCCCGATATTACCCTTTGTTGAAAAGTC
TCAATAGCCCTTTGGTCTTCTGAGACTGTATCTTTGATATTCTTGGAGTAGACGAGAGTGTCGTGCTCCA
CCATGTTCACATCAATCCACTTGCTTTGAAGACGTGGTTGGAACGTCTTCTTTTTCCACGATGCTCCTCG
TGGGTGGGGGTCCATCTTTGGGACCACTGTCGGCAGAGGCATCTTGAACGATAGCCTTTCCTTTATCGCA
ATGATGGCATTTGTAGGTGCCACCTTCCTTTTCTACTGTCCTTTTGATGAAGTGACAGATAGCTGGGCAA
TGGAATCCGAGGAGGTTTCCCGATATTACCCTTTGTTGAAAAGTCTCAATAGCCCTTTGGTCTTCTGAGA
CTGTATCTTTGATATTCTTGGAGTAGACGAGAGTGTCGTGCTCCACCATGTTGGCAAGCTGCTCTAGCCA
ATACGCAAACCGCCTCTCCCCGCGCGTTGGCCGATTCATTAATGCAGCTGGCACGACAGGTTTCCCGACT
GGAAAGCGGGCAGTGAGCGCAACGCAATTAATGTGAGTTAGCTCACTCATTAGGCACCCCAGGCTTTACA
CTTTATGCTTCCGGCTCGTATGTTGTGTGGAATTGTGAGCGGATAACAATTTCACACAGGAAACAGCTAT
GACATGATTACGAATTCGAGCTCGGTACCCGGGGATCGGCGCGCGCGGCCGCACAGAGATTTAAATAGCT
CCGGTGACGGACGGCGCGACTAGTTTTACGTACGTTAATTAACCCGGGGCGCGCCGGAGGAATTCCAATC
CCACAAAAATCTGAGCTTAACAGCACAGTTGCTCCTCTCAGAGCAGAATCGGGTATTCAACACCCTCATA
TCAACTACTACGTTGTGTATAACGGTCCACATGCCGGTATATACGATGACTGGGGTTGTACAAAGGCGGC
AACAAACGGCGTTCCCGGAGTTGCACACAAGAAATTTGCCACTATTACAGAGGCAAGAGCAGCAGCTGAC
GCGTACACAACAAGTCAGCAAACAGACAGGTTGAACTTCATCCCCAAAGGAGAAGCTCAACTCAAGCCCA
AGAGCTTTGCTAAGGCCCTAACAAGCCCACCAAAGCAAAAAGCCCACTGGCTCACGCTAGGAACCAAAAG
GCCCAGCAGTGATCCAGCCCCAAAAGAGATCTCCTTTGCCCCGGAGATTACAATGGACGATTTCCTCTAT
CTTTACGATCTAGGAAGGAAGTTCGAAGGTGAAGGTGACGACACTATGTTCACCACTGATAATGAGAAGG
TTAGCCTCTTCAATTTCAGAAAGAATGCTGACCCACAGATGGTTAGAGAGGCCTACGCAGCAAGTCTCAT
CAAGACGATCTACCCGAGTAACAATCTCCAGGAGATCAAATACCTTCCCAAGAAGGTTAAAGATGCAGTC
AAAAGATTCAGGACTAATTGCATCAAGAACACAGAGAAAGACATATTTCTCAAGATCAGAAGTACTATTC
CAGTATGGACGATTCAAGGCTTGCTTCATAAACCAAGGCAAGTAATAGAGATTGGAGTCTCTAAAAAGGT
AGTTCCTACTGAATCTAAGGCCATGCATGGAGTCTAAGATTCAAATCGAGGATCTAACAGAACTCGCCGT
CAAGACTGGCGAACAGTTCATACAGAGTCTTTTACGACTCAATGACAAGAAGAAAATCTTCGTCAACATG
GTGGAGCACGACACTCTGGTCTACTCCAAAAATGTCAAAGATACAGTCTCAGAAGATCAAAGGGCTATTG
AGACTTTTCAACAAAGGATAATTTCGGGAAACCTCCTCGGATTCCATTGCCCAGCTATCTGTCACTTCAT
CGAAAGGACAGTAGAAAAGGAAGGTGGCTCCTACAAATGCCATCATTGCGATAAAGGAAAGGCTATCATT
CAAGATCTCTCTGCCGACAGTGGTCCCAAAGATGGACCCCCACCCACGAGGAGCATCGTGGAAAAAGAAG
AGGTTCCAACCACGTCTACAAAGCAAGTGGATTGATGTGACATCTCCACTGACGTAAGGGATGACGCACA
ATCCCACTATCCTTCGCAAGACCCTTCCTCTATATAAGGAAGTTCATTTCATTTGGAGAGGACACGCTAC
TGTATTTTT
Features (pLannotate 1.2.2; 26 found; start..end, strand, type, name):
      4..59      +  misc_feature   TMV Ω: translational enhancer from the tobacco mosaic virus 5'-leader sequence (Gallie et al., 1988)
     61..1551    +  CDS            CYP76AD1: C76AD_BETVU - Also known as Bv2g029890_ucyh From Beta vulgaris (Sugar beet).
   1618..2442    +  CDS            DODA1: DOD1W_BETVU - Experimental evidence at transcript level: Swiss-Prot protein existence level 2. Opens the cyclic ring of dihydroxy-phenylalanine (DOPA) between carbons 4 and 5, thus producing an unstable seco-DOPA that rearranges nonenzymatically to betalamic acid. From Beta vulgaris (Sugar beet).
   4052..4226    +  polyA_signal   CaMV poly(A) signal: cauliflower mosaic virus polyadenylation signal
   4243..4397    +  CDS            lacZα (fragment): LacZα fragment of β-galactosidase; lacZ fragment
   4463..4487    +  misc_feature   RB T-DNA repeat: right border repeat from nopaline C58 T-DNA
   4827..5228    +  CDS            Y4CG_SINFN (fragment): Protein inferred from homology: Swiss-Prot protein existence level 3. From Sinorhizobium fredii (strain NBRC 101917 / NGR234).
   5788..6417    +  CDS            pVS1 StaA: stability protein from the Pseudomonas plasmid pVS1 (Heeb et al., 2000)
   6846..7919    +  CDS            pVS1 RepA: replication protein from the Pseudomonas plasmid pVS1 (Heeb et al., 2000)
   7985..8179    +  rep_origin     pVS1 oriV: origin of replication for the Pseudomonas plasmid pVS1 (Heeb et al., 2000)
   8382..8421    +  CDS            rop (fragment): Rop protein, which maintains plasmids at low copy number; rop
   8523..8663    +  misc_feature   bom: basis of mobility region from pBR322
   8849..9437    -  rep_origin     ori: high-copy-number ColE1/pMB1/pBR322/pUC origin of replication
   9524..10318   -  CDS            KanR: aminoglycoside phosphotransferase; aphA-3; confers resistance to kanamycin
  10743..10767   +  misc_feature   LB T-DNA repeat: left border repeat from nopaline C58 T-DNA
  10845..11019   -  polyA_signal   CaMV poly(A) signal: cauliflower mosaic virus polyadenylation signal
  11029..11577   -  CDS            bar: PAT_STRHY - Experimental evidence at protein level: Swiss-Prot protein existence level 1. Inactivates phosphinothricin (PPT) by transfer of an acetyl group from acetyl CoA. Can also acetylate demethylphosphinothricin but not PTT or glutamate. This enzyme is an effector of phosphinothricin tripeptide (PTT or bialaphos) resistance. From Streptomyces hygroscopicus. Introduced by genetic manipulation and expressed in glufosinate-tolerant maize by Dekalb Genetics.
  11622..12298   -  promoter       CaMV 35S promoter (enhanced): cauliflower mosaic virus 35S promoter with a duplicated enhancer region
  12388..12476   +  CDS            lacI (fragment): lac repressor; lacI; The lac repressor binds to the lac operator to inhibit transcription in E. coli. This inhibition can be relieved by adding lactose or isopropyl-β-D-thiogalactopyranoside (IPTG).
  12489..12510   +  protein_bind   CAP binding site: CAP binding activates transcription in the presence of cAMP. E. coli catabolite activator protein
  12525..12555   +  promoter       lac promoter: promoter for the E. coli lac operon
  12559..12581   +  protein_bind   lac operator (fragment): The lac repressor binds to the lac operator to inhibit transcription in E. coli. This inhibition can be relieved by adding lactose or isopropyl-β-D-thiogalactopyranoside (IPTG). lac repressor encoded by lacI
  12612..12637   +  misc_feature   MCS (fragment): pUC18/19 multiple cloning site
  12729..13535   +  CDS            IBMP_CAMVB (fragment): Experimental evidence at protein level: Swiss-Prot protein existence level 1. Enhances the ribosomal termination-reinitiation event leading to the translation of major open reading frames on the polycistronic viral RNAs. From Cauliflower mosaic virus (strain Bari 1) (CaMV).
  13719..14064   +  promoter       CaMV 35S promoter: strong constitutive promoter from cauliflower mosaic virus
  14016..14062   +  promoter       minimal CaMV 35S promoter: minimal 35S promoter from cauliflower mosaic virus
