[The description below was written by a language model from this plasmid's Addgene catalogue record and pLannotate feature annotations shown in this document.]
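Description:
pARSCL504 is a 14,079 bp plant expression plasmid with the architecture of an Agrobacterium binary vector, although the catalogue entry leaves the backbone unspecified. The non-transferred portion carries a high-copy ColE1/pMB1-type origin with the pBR322 bom site for propagation in E. coli. It also carries the pVS1 oriV with the RepA replication and StaA stability genes, which allow maintenance in Agrobacterium. An aminoglycoside phosphotransferase gene (aphA-3) provides kanamycin selection in bacteria. Nopaline C58-type left and right border repeats delimit the T-DNA that would be transferred into plant cells.

Two plant expression units sit within the T-DNA. Next to the left border, an enhanced CaMV 35S promoter with a duplicated enhancer drives the bar gene, ending in a CaMV poly(A) signal. The bar gene encodes phosphinothricin acetyltransferase and allows selection of transformed tissue on phosphinothricin/glufosinate-type herbicides. The payload is 35S:Ω:Ruby, in which a CaMV 35S promoter is followed by the TMV Ω 5′-leader translational enhancer and the RUBY open reading frame, terminated by a second CaMV poly(A) signal. The annotation identifies the sugar beet enzymes CYP76AD1 and DODA1. A stretch of roughly 1.6 kb between DODA1 and the terminator is unannotated. RUBY is generally described as a three-enzyme betalain pathway with a glucosyltransferase as the third coding sequence, joined by 2A peptides, but the feature table does not confirm these parts. Remnants of a pUC-style lac promoter, MCS and lacZα flank the cassette.

RUBY converts tyrosine into red betalain pigment, so the construct serves as a visible reporter of plant transformation and transgene expression that needs no substrate or imaging equipment.
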