Addgene plasmid #198636: pARSCL504
Purpose: Expresses a transgene encoding RUBY
Depositing lab: Shaun Curtin. Depositing organization: USDA ARS Midwest Area, Plant Science Research Unit.
Backbone
  Vector backbone: Unspecified
  Vector type: Plant Expression
Growth in bacteria
  Bacterial resistance: Kanamycin, 50 μg/mL
  Growth temperature: 37°C
  Growth strain: DH5alpha
  Copy number: High Copy
Gene/Insert
  Gene/Insert name: 35S:Ω:Ruby
  Species: Synthetic
  Cloning method: Restriction Enzyme; 5′ cloning site unknown (unknown if destroyed); 3′ cloning site unknown (unknown if destroyed)
  Sequencing primers: 5′ unknown
Terms and licenses: Academic/Nonprofit Terms; Industry Terms: Not Available to Industry
How to cite: pARSCL504 was a gift from Shaun Curtin (Addgene plasmid # 198636 ; http://n2t.net/addgene:198636 ; RRID:Addgene_198636)
